Addgene plasmid #8597: pBSKS SHP1 WT
Depositing lab: Ben Neel. Depositing organization: Beth Israel Deaconess Medical Center.
Backbone
  Vector backbone: pBlueScript KS+
  Backbone size w/o insert (bp): 3000
  Vector type: Bacterial Expression
Growth in bacteria
  Bacterial resistance: Ampicillin, 100 μg/mL
  Growth temperature: 37°C
  Growth strain: DH5alpha
  Copy number: High Copy
Gene/Insert
  Gene/Insert name: SHP1 (alt names: SH-PTP1; PTPN6)
  Species: H. sapiens (human)
  Insert size (bp): 2100
  Entrez Gene: PTPN6 (a.k.a. HCP, HCPH, HPTP1C, PTP-1C, SH-PTP1, SHP-1, SHP-1L, SHP1)
  Cloning method: Restriction Enzyme; 5′ cloning site EcoRI (not destroyed); 3′ cloning site EcoRI (not destroyed)
  Sequencing primers: 5′ T7
Terms and licenses: Academic/Nonprofit Terms; Industry Terms: Not Available to Industry
Depositor comments: Orientation unknown.
How to cite: pBSKS SHP1 WT was a gift from Ben Neel (Addgene plasmid # 8597 ; http://n2t.net/addgene:8597 ; RRID:Addgene_8597)
