[The description below was written by a language model from this plasmid's Addgene catalogue record.]
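Description:
pBSKS SHP1 WT is a pBlueScript KS+ phagemid cloning vector (about 3 kb) carrying an approximately 2.1 kb insert encoding wild-type human SHP1, the product of the PTPN6 gene (also known as SH-PTP1, PTP-1C or HCP). SHP1 is a cytoplasmic protein tyrosine phosphatase containing SH2 domains. The plasmid is maintained at high copy number in E. coli and is selected with ampicillin. No feature table accompanies the record, so the details of the backbone elements are not itemised. pBlueScript-type vectors generally carry a pUC-derived origin, an f1 origin for single-stranded DNA production, and a polylinker set within lacZα and flanked by T3 and T7 phage promoters.

The insert was cloned by restriction digestion into the EcoRI site. EcoRI is present and intact at both the 5′ and 3′ junctions, so the whole fragment can be released again with that single enzyme. Because the cloning was non-directional, the depositor notes that the orientation of the insert is unknown. It is therefore not recorded which flanking promoter would give a sense transcript, and users would need to establish this by sequencing (T7 is listed as the 5′ sequencing primer) or by diagnostic digestion. Although the repository classes the vector type as bacterial expression, the record describes no tags, fusion partners or dedicated expression elements. The construct is best regarded as a source clone of wild-type SHP1 cDNA, suitable for subcloning into expression vectors, as a template for mutagenesis or PCR, or potentially for in vitro transcription once the orientation has been determined. The record does not state a specific intended use.
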