>Addgene plasmid #8597 | pBSKS SHP1 WT | addgene partial sequence | sequence record 17090 | T7 5'-TAATACGACTCACTATAGGG-3'
GGCGGCCGCTCTAGAACTAGTGGATCCCCCGGGCTGCAGGAATTCCCTCTCCGGAAGCCCCCAGGATGGT
GAGGTGGTTTCACCGAGACCTCAGTGGGCTGGATGCAGAGACCCTGCTCAAGGGCCGAGGTGTCCACGGT
AGCTTCCTGGCTCGGCCCAGTCGCAAGAACCAGGGTGACTTCTCGCTCTCCGTCAGGGTGGGGGATCAGG
TGACCCATATTCGGATCCAGAACTCAGGGGATTTCTATGACCTGTATGGAGGGGAGAAGTTTGCGACTCT
GACAGAGCTGGTGGAGTACTACACTCAGCAGCAGGGTGTCCTGCAGGACCGCGACGGCACCATCATCCAC
CTCAAGTACCCGCTGAACTGCTCCGATCCCACTAGTGAGAGGTGGTACCATGGCCACATGTCTGGCGGGC
AGGCAGAGACGCTGCTGCAGGCCAAGGGCGAGCCCTGGACGTTTCTTGTGCGTGAGAGCCTCAGCCAGCC
TGGAGACTTCGTGCTTTCTGTGCTCAGTGACCAGCCCAAGGCTGGCCCAGGCTCCCCGCTCAGGGTCACC
CACATCAAGGTCATGTGCGAGGGTGGACGCTACACAGTGGGTGGTTTGGAGACCTTCGACAGCCTCACGG
ACCTGGTGGAGCATTTCAAGAAGACGGGGATTGAGGAGGCCTCAGGCGCCTTTGTCTACCTGCGGCAGCC
GTACTATGCCACGAGGGTGAATGCGGCTGACATTGAGAACCGAGTGTTGGAACTGA
